>Addgene plasmid #144146 | TFORF2684 | addgene full sequence | sequence record 396216 | Addgene NGS Result
TTAATGTAGTCTTATGCAATACTCTTGTAGTCTTGCAACATGGTAACGATGAGTTAGCAACATGCCTTAC
AAGGAGAGAAAAAGCACCGTGCATGCCGATTGGTGGAAGTAAGGTGGTACGATCGTGCCTTATTAGGAAG
GCAACAGACGGGTCTGACATGGATTGGACGAACCACTGAATTGCCGCATTGCAGAGATATTGTATTTAAG
TGCCTAGCTCGATACATAAACGGGTCTCTCTGGTTAGACCAGATCTGAGCCTGGGAGCTCTCTGGCTAAC
TAGGGAACCCACTGCTTAAGCCTCAATAAAGCTTGCCTTGAGTGCTTCAAGTAGTGTGTGCCCGTCTGTT
GTGTGACTCTGGTAACTAGAGATCCCTCAGACCCTTTTAGTCAGTGTGGAAAATCTCTAGCAGTGGCGCC
CGAACAGGGACTTGAAAGCGAAAGGGAAACCAGAGGAGCTCTCTCGACGCAGGACTCGGCTTGCTGAAGC
GCGCACGGCAAGAGGCGAGGGGCGGCGACTGGTGAGTACGCCAAAAATTTTGACTAGCGGAGGCTAGAAG
GAGAGAGATGGGTGCGAGAGCGTCAGTATTAAGCGGGGGAGAATTAGATCGCGATGGGAAAAAATTCGGT
TAAGGCCAGGGGGAAAGAAAAAATATAAATTAAAACATATAGTATGGGCAAGCAGGGAGCTAGAACGATT
CGCAGTTAATCCTGGCCTGTTAGAAACATCAGAAGGCTGTAGACAAATACTGGGACAGCTACAACCATCC
CTTCAGACAGGATCAGAAGAACTTAGATCATTATATAATACAGTAGCAACCCTCTATTGTGTGCATCAAA
GGATAGAGATAAAAGACACCAAGGAAGCTTTAGACAAGATAGAGGAAGAGCAAAACAAAAGTAAGACCAC
CGCACAGCAAGCGGCCGCTGATCTTCAGACCTGGAGGAGGAGATATGAGGGACAATTGGAGAAGTGAATT
ATATAAATATAAAGTAGTAAAAATTGAACCATTAGGAGTAGCACCCACCAAGGCAAAGAGAAGAGTGGTG
CAGAGAGAAAAAAGAGCAGTGGGAATAGGAGCTTTGTTCCTTGGGTTCTTGGGAGCAGCAGGAAGCACTA
TGGGCGCAGCGTCAATGACGCTGACGGTACAGGCCAGACAATTATTGTCTGGTATAGTGCAGCAGCAGAA
CAATTTGCTGAGGGCTATTGAGGCGCAACAGCATCTGTTGCAACTCACAGTCTGGGGCATCAAGCAGCTC
CAGGCAAGAATCCTGGCTGTGGAAAGATACCTAAAGGATCAACAGCTCCTGGGGATTTGGGGTTGCTCTG
GAAAACTCATTTGCACCACTGCTGTGCCTTGGAATGCTAGTTGGAGTAATAAATCTCTGGAACAGATTTG
GAATCACACGACCTGGATGGAGTGGGACAGAGAAATTAACAATTACACAAGCTTAATACACTCCTTAATT
GAAGAATCGCAAAACCAGCAAGAAAAGAATGAACAAGAATTATTGGAATTAGATAAATGGGCAAGTTTGT
GGAATTGGTTTAACATAACAAATTGGCTGTGGTATATAAAATTATTCATAATGATAGTAGGAGGCTTGGT
AGGTTTAAGAATAGTTTTTGCTGTACTTTCTATAGTGAATAGAGTTAGGCAGGGATATTCACCATTATCG
TTTCAGACCCACCTCCCAACCCCGAGGGGACCCATGCATTGCATCTCAATTAGTCAGCAACCAGGTGTGG
AAAGTCCCCAGGCTCCCCAGCAGGCAGAAGTATGCAAAGCATGCGTCTCAATTAGTCAGCAACCATAGTC
CCGCCCCTAACTCCGCCCATCCCGCCCCTAACTCCGCCCAGTTCCGCCCATTCTCCGCCCCATGGCTGAC
TAATTTTTTTTATTTATGCAGAGGCCGAGGCCGCCTCGGCCTCTGAGCTATTCCAGAAGTAGTGAGGAGG
CTTTTTTGGAGGCCTAGGCTTTTGCAAAAAGCTTTCTAGAGGTACCACCGGAGCTTACCATGACCGAGTA
CAAGCCCACGGTGCGCCTCGCCACCCGCGACGACGTCCCCAGGGCCGTACGCACCCTCGCCGCCGCGTTC
GCCGACTACCCCGCCACGCGCCACACCGTCGATCCGGACCGCCACATCGAGCGGGTCACCGAGCTGCAAG
AACTCTTCCTCACGCGCGTCGGGCTCGACATCGGCAAGGTGTGGGTCGCGGACGACGGCGCCGCCGTGGC
GGTCTGGACCACGCCGGAGAGCGTCGAAGCGGGGGCGGTGTTCGCCGAGATCGGCCCGCGCATGGCCGAG
TTGAGCGGTTCCCGGCTGGCCGCGCAGCAACAGATGGAAGGCCTCCTGGCGCCGCACCGGCCCAAGGAGC
CCGCGTGGTTCCTGGCCACCGTCGGCGTCTCGCCCGACCACCAGGGCAAGGGTCTGGGCAGCGCCGTCGT
GCTCCCCGGAGTGGAGGCGGCCGAGCGCGCCGGGGTGCCCGCCTTCCTGGAGACCTCCGCGCCCCGCAAC
CTCCCCTTCTACGAGCGGCTCGGCTTCACCGTCACCGCCGACGTCGAGGTGCCCGAAGGACCGCGCACCT
GGTGCATGACCCGCAAGCCCGGTGCCAGTTAACGAATTCTAGATCTTGAGACAAATGGCAGTATTCATCC
ACAATTTTAAAAGAAAAGGGGGGATTGGGGGGTACAGTGCAGGGGAAAGAATAGTAGACATAATAGCAAC
AGACATACAAACTAAAGAATTACAAAAACAAATTACAAAAATTCAAAATTTTCGGGTTTATTACAGGGAC
AGCAGAGATCCACTTTGGCGCCGGCTCGAGGCCTGCAGGTGCAAAGATGGATAAAGTTTTAAACAGAGAG
GAATCTTTGCAGCTAATGGACCTTCTAGGTCTTGAAAGGAGTGGGAATTGGCTCCGGTGCCCGTCAGTGG
GCAGAGCGCACATCGCCCACAGTCCCCGAGAAGTTGGGGGGAGGGGTCGGCAATTGAACCGGTGCCTAGA
GAAGGTGGCGCGGGGTAAACTGGGAAAGTGATGTCGTGTACTGGCTCCGCCTTTTTCCCGAGGGTGGGGG
AGAACCGTATATAAGTGCAGTAGTCGCCGTGAACGTTCTTTTTCGCAACGGGTTTGCCGCCAGAACACAG
GTAAGTGCCGTGTGTGGTTCCCGCGGGCCTGGCCTCTTTACGGGTTATGGCCCTTGCGTGCCTTGAATTA
CTTCCACCTGGCTGCAGTACGTGATTCTTGATCCCGAGCTTCGGGTTGGAAGTGGGTGGGAGAGTTCGAG
GCCTTGCGCTTAAGGAGCCCCTTCGCCTCGTGCTTGAGTTGAGGCCTGGCCTGGGCGCTGGGGCCGCCGC
GTGCGAATCTGGTGGCACCTTCGCGCCTGTCTCGCTGCTTTCGATAAGTCTCTAGCCATTTAAAATTTTT
GATGACCTGCTGCGACGCTTTTTTTCTGGCAAGATAGTCTTGTAAATGCGGGCCAAGATCTGCACACTGG
TATTTCGGTTTTTGGGGCCGCGGGCGGCGACGGGGCCCGTGCGTCCCAGCGCACATGTTCGGCGAGGCGG
GGCCTGCGAGCGCGGCCACCGAGAATCGGACGGGGGTAGTCTCAAGCTGGCCGGCCTGCTCTGGTGCCTG
GCCTCGCGCCGCCGTGTATCGCCCCGCCCTGGGCGGCAAGGCTGGCCCGGTCGGCACCAGTTGCGTGAGC
GGAAAGATGGCCGCTTCCCGGCCCTGCTGCAGGGAGCTCAAAATGGAGGACGCGGCGCTCGGGAGAGCGG
GCGGGTGAGTCACCCACACAAAGGAAAAGGGCCTTTCCGTCCTCAGCCGTCGCTTCATGTGACTCCACGG
AGTACCGGGCGCCGTCCAGGCACCTCGATTAGTTCTCGAGCTTTTGGAGTACGTCGTCTTTAGGTTGGGG
GGAGGGGTTTTATGCGATGGAGTTTCCCCACACTGAGTGGGTGGAGACTGAAGTTAGGCCAGCTTGGCAC
TTGATGTAATTCTCCTTGGAATTTGCCCTTTTTGAGTTTGGATCTTGGTTCATTCTCAAGCCTCAGACAG
TGGTTCAAAGTTTTTTTCTTCCATTTCAGGTGTCGTGAGGCTAGCACCGCCACCATGGCACGTTTAACAA
AAAGACGA
[429 nt withheld, positions 4139-4567]
AATACAAACAAACAGGAGATGGGCACATACCTCAGATTCATTGTCTCCCGCATGAAGGAGAGGGCTATAG
ATCTTAATAAAAAGGGGAAGGACAATAAACACCCGATGTACAGGAGGCTGGTGCACTCAGCTGTGGACGT
TCCCACCATTCAAGAGAAAGTGAATGAAGGGAAATACCGAAGTTATGAAGAGTTCAAAGCTGATGCCCAA
TTGCTTCTCCACAATACCGTGATTTTCTATGGAGCAGACAGTGAGCAAGCTGACATTGCGAGGATGCTAT
ATAAAGACACATGTCATGAGCTGGATGAACTGCAGCTTTGCAAGAATTGCTTTTACTTGTCAAATGCTCG
TCCTGACAACTGGTTCTGTTATCCTTGTATACCTAATCATGAGCTGGTTTGGGCTAAAATGAAAGGTTTT
GGGTTTTGGCCAGCCAAAGTCATGCAGAAAGAAGACAATCAAGTCGACGTTCGCTTCTTTGGCCACCACC
ACCAGAGGGCCTGGATTCCTTCTGAAAACATTCAAGATATCACAGTCAACATTCATCGGCTGCACGTGAA
GCGCAGTATGGGTTGGAAAAAGGCCTGTGATGAGCTGGAGCTGCATCAGCGTTTCCTACGAGAAGGGAGA
TTTTGGAAATCTAAGAATGAGGACCGAGGTGAGGAAGAGGCAGAATCCAGTATCTCCTCCACCAGTAATG
AGCAGCTAAAGGTCACTCAAGAACCAAGAGCAAAGAAAGGACGACGTAATCAAAGTGTGGAGCCCAAAAA
GGAAGAACCAGAGCCTGAAACAGAAGCAGTAAGTTCTAGCCAGGAAATACCCACGATGCCTCAGCCCATC
GAAAAAGTCTCCGTGTCAACTCAGACAAAGAAGTTAAGTGCCTCTTCACCAAGAATGCTGCATCGGAGCA
CCCAGACCACAAACGACGGCGTGTGTCAGAGCATGTGCCATGACAAATACACCAAGATCTTCAATGACTT
CAAAGAC
[366 nt withheld, positions 5555-5920]
TAGTAATGAACTAGTCCGTAACTTGAAAGTATTTCGATTTCTTGGCTTTATATATCTTGTGGAAAGGACG
AGATTAGAGCAAGATTATCCGCAACACGCGTTAAGTCGACAATCAACCTCTGGATTACAAAATTTGTGAA
AGATTGACTGGTATTCTTAACTATGTTGCTCCTTTTACGCTATGTGGATACGCTGCTTTAATGCCTTTGT
ATCATGCTATTGCTTCCCGTATGGCTTTCATTTTCTCCTCCTTGTATAAATCCTGGTTGCTGTCTCTTTA
TGAGGAGTTGTGGCCCGTTGTCAGGCAACGTGGCGTGGTGTGCACTGTGTTTGCTGACGCAACCCCCACT
GGTTGGGGCATTGCCACCACCTGTCAGCTCCTTTCCGGGACTTTCGCTTTCCCCCTCCCTATTGCCACGG
CGGAACTCATCGCCGCCTGCCTTGCCCGCTGCTGGACAGGGGCTCGGCTGTTGGGCACTGACAATTCCGT
GGTGTTGTCGGGGAAATCATCGTCCTTTCCTTGGCTGCTCGCCTGTGTTGCCACCTGGATTCTGCGCGGG
ACGTCCTTCTGCTACGTCCCTTCGGCCCTCAATCCAGCGGACCTTCCTTCCCGCGGCCTGCTGCCGGCTC
TGCGGCCTCTTCCGCGTCTTCGCCTTCGCCCTCAGACGAGTCGGATCTCCCTTTGGGCCGCCTCCCCGCG
TCGACTTTAAGACCAATGACTTACAAGGCAGCTGTAGATCTTAGCCACTTTTTAAAAGAAAAGGGGGGAC
TGGAAGGGCTAATTCACTCCCAACGAAGACAAGATCTGCTTTTTGCTTGTACTGGGTCTCTCTGGTTAGA
CCAGATCTGAGCCTGGGAGCTCTCTGGCTAACTAGGGAACCCACTGCTTAAGCCTCAATAAAGCTTGCCT
TGAGTGCTTCAAGTAGTGTGTGCCCGTCTGTTGTGTGACTCTGGTAACTAGAGATCCCTCAGACCCTTTT
AGTCAGTGTGGAAAATCTCTAGCAGTACGTATAGTAGTTCATGTCATCTTATTATTCAGTATTTATAACT
TGCAAAGAAATGAATATCAGAGAGTGAGAGGAACTTGTTTATTGCAGCTTATAATGGTTACAAATAAAGC
AATAGCATCACAAATTTCACAAATAAAGCATTTTTTTCACTGCATTCTAGTTGTGGTTTGTCCAAACTCA
TCAATGTATCTTATCATGTCTGGCTCTAGCTATCCCGCCCCTAACTCCGCCCATCCCGCCCCTAACTCCG
CCCAGTTCCGCCCATTCTCCGCCCCATGGCTGACTAATTTTTTTTATTTATGCAGAGGCCGAGGCCGCCT
CGGCCTCTGAGCTATTCCAGAAGTAGTGAGGAGGCTTTTTTGGAGGCCTAGGGACGTACCCAATTCGCCC
TATAGTGAGTCGTATTACGCGCGCTCACTGGCCGTCGTTTTACAACGTCGTGACTGGGAAAACCCTGGCG
TTACCCAACTTAATCGCCTTGCAGCACATCCCCCTTTCGCCAGCTGGCGTAATAGCGAAGAGGCCCGCAC
CGATCGCCCTTCCCAACAGTTGCGCAGCCTGAATGGCGAATGGG
[124 nt withheld, positions 7505-7628]
C
[91 nt withheld, positions 7630-7720]
A
[49 nt withheld, positions 7722-7770]
CCTTTGACGTTGGAGTCCACGTTCTTT
[37 nt withheld, positions 7798-7834]
ACCCTATCTCGGTCTATTCTTTTGATTTATAAGGGATTTTGCCGATTTCGGCCTATTGGTTAAAAAATGA
GCTGATTTAACAAAAATTTAACGCGAATTTTAACAAAATATTAACGCTTACAATTTAGGTGGCACTTTTC
GGGGAAATGTGCGCGGAACCCCTATTTGTTTATTTTTCTAAATACATTCAAATATGTATCCGCTCATGAG
ACAATAACCCTGATAAATGCTTCAATAATATTGAAAAAGGAAGAGTATGAGTATTCAACATTTCCGTGTC
GCCCTTATTCCCTTTTTTGCGGCATTTTGCCTTCCTGTTTTTGCTCACCCAGAAACGCTGGTGAAAGTAA
AAGATGCTGAAGATCAGTTGGGTGCACGAGTGGGTTACATCGAACTGGATCTCAACAGCGGTAAGATCCT
TGAGAGTTTTCGCCCCGAAGAACGTTTTCCAATGATGAGCACTTTTAAAGTTCTGCTATGTGGCGCGGTA
TTATCCCGTATTGACGCCGGGCAAGAGCAACTCGGTCGCCGCATACACTATTCTCAGAATGACTTGGTTG
AGTACTCACCAGTCACAGAAAAGCATCTTACGGATGGCATGACAGTAAGAGAATTATGCAGTGCTGCCAT
AACCATGAGTGATAACACTGCGGCCAACTTACTTCTGACAACGATCGGAGGACCGAAGGAGCTAACCGCT
TTTTTGCACAACATGGGGGATCATGTAACTCGCCTTGATCGTTGGGAACCGGAGCTGAATGAAGCCATAC
CAAACGACGAGCGTGACACCACGATGCCTGTAGCAATGGCAACAACGTTGCGCAAACTATTAACTGGCGA
ACTACTTACTCTAGCTTCCCGGCAACAATTAATAGACTGGATGGAGGCGGATAAAGTTGCAGGACCACTT
CTGCGCTCGGCCCTTCCGGCTGGCTGGTTTATTGCTGATAAATCTGGAGCCGGTGAGCGTGGGTCTCGCG
GTATCATTGCAGCACTGGGGCCAGATGGTAAGCCCTCCCGTATCGTAGTTATCTACACGACGGGGAGTCA
GGCAACTATGGATGAACGAAATAGACAGATCGCTGAGATAGGTGCCTCACTGATTAAGCATTGGTAACTG
TCAGACCAAGTTTACTCATATATACTTTAGATTGATTTAAAACTTCATTTTTAATTTAAAAGGATCTAGG
TGAAGATCCTTTTTGATAATCTCATGACCAAAATCCCTTAACGTGAGTTTTCGTTCCACTGAGCGTCAGA
CCCCGTAGAAAAGATCAAAGGATCTTCTTGAGATCCTTTTTTTCTGCGCGTAATCTGCTGCTTGCAAACA
AAAAAACCACCGCTACCAGCGGTGGTTTGTTTGCCGGATCAAGAGCTACCAACTCTTTTTCCGAAGGTAA
CTGGCTTCAGCAGAGCGCAGATACCAAATACTGTTCTTCTAGTGTAGCCGTAGTTAGGCCACCACTTCAA
GAACTCTGTAGCACCGCCTACATACCTCGCTCTGCTAATCCTGTTACCAGTGGCTGCTGCCAGTGGCGAT
AAGTCGTGTCTTACCGGGTTGGACTCAAGACGATAGTTACCGGATAAGGCGCAGCGGTCGGGCTGAACGG
GGGGTTCGTGCACACAGCCCAGCTTGGAGCGAACGACCTACACCGAACTGAGATACCTACAGCGTGAGCT
ATGAGAAAGCGCCACGCTTCCCGAAGGGAGAAAGGCGGACAGGTATCCGGTAAGCGGCAGGGTCGGAACA
GGAGAGCGCACGAGGGAGCTTCCAGGGGGAAACGCCTGGTATCTTTATAGTCCTGTCGGGTTTCGCCACC
TCTGACTTGAGCGTCGATTTTTGTGATGCTCGTCAGGGGGGCGGAGCCTATGGAAAAACGCCAGCAACGC
GGCCTTTTTACGGTTCCTGGCCTTTTGCTGGCCTTTTGCTCACATGTTCTTTCCTGCGTTATCCCCTGAT
TCTGTGGATAACCGTATTACCGCCTTTGAGTGAGCTGATACCGCTCGCCGCAGCCGAACGACCGAGCGCA
GCGAGTCAGTGAGCGAGGAAGCGGAAGAGCGCCCAATACGCAAACCGCCTCTCCCCGCGCGTTGGCCGAT
TCATTAATGCAGCTGGCACGACAGGTTTCCCGACTGGAAAGCGGGCAGTGAGCGCAACGCAATTAATGTG
AGTTAGCTCACTCATTAGGCACCCCAGGCTTTACACTTTATGCTTCCGGCTCGTATGTTGTGTGGAATTG
TGAGCGGATAACAATTTCACACAGGAAACAGCTATGACCATGATTACGCCAAGCGCGCAATTAACCCTCA
CTAAAGGGAACAAAAGCTGGAGCTGCAAGC
Features (pLannotate 1.2.2; 31 found; start..end, strand, type, name):
      5..231     +  promoter       RSV promoter: Rous sarcoma virus enhancer/promoter
    232..412     +  LTR            5' LTR (truncated): truncated 5' long terminal repeat (LTR) from HIV-1
    459..584     +  misc_feature   HIV-1 Ψ: packaging signal of human immunodeficiency virus type 1
    568..931     +  CDS            HIV-1 gag (fragment): gag protein from human immunodeficiency virus 1; gag
   1077..1310    +  misc_feature   RRE: The Rev response element (RRE) of HIV-1 allows for Rev-dependent mRNA export from the nucleus to the cytoplasm.
   1687..1713    +  CDS            Rev (fragment): human immunodeficiency virus 1 (HIV-1) Rev protein; rev; enhances nuclear export of unspliced and incompletely spliced viral mRNAs
   1720..1743    +  promoter       SV40 promoter (fragment): SV40 early promoter
   1744..1815    +  promoter       SV40 promoter (fragment): SV40 enhancer and early promoter
   1839..1974    +  rep_origin     SV40 ori: SV40 origin of replication
   2020..2616    +  CDS            PuroR (fragment): puromycin N-acetyltransferase; pac from Streptomyces; confers resistance to puromycin
   2665..2782    +  misc_feature   cPPT/CTS: central polypurine tract and central termination sequence of HIV-1
   2847..2913    +  CDS            small t antigen (fragment): SV40 (simian virus 40) small t antigen
   2920..4098    +  promoter       EF-1α promoter: strong constitutive promoter for human elongation factor EF-1α
   4115..5920    +  CDS            ZMYND11 (sequence partly withheld): ZMY11_HUMAN - Also known as BRAM1, BS69 From Homo sapiens (Human).
   5936..5989    +  promoter       U6 promoter (fragment): RNA polymerase III promoter for human U6 snRNA
   6031..6619    +  misc_feature   WPRE: woodchuck hepatitis virus posttranscriptional regulatory element
   6670..6689    +  misc_feature   cPPT/CTS (fragment): central polypurine tract and central termination sequence of HIV-1
   6691..6924    +  LTR            3' LTR (ΔU3): self-inactivating 3' long terminal repeat (LTR) from HIV-1
   7002..7123    +  polyA_signal   SV40 poly(A) signal: SV40 polyadenylation signal
   7163..7298    +  rep_origin     SV40 ori: SV40 origin of replication
   7319..7337    -  promoter       T7 promoter: promoter for bacteriophage T7 RNA polymerase
   7345..7500    +  CDS            lacZα (fragment): LacZα fragment of β-galactosidase; lacZ fragment
   7505..7933    +  rep_origin     f1 ori (sequence partly withheld): f1 bacteriophage origin of replication; arrow indicates direction of (+) strand synthesis
   7986..8090    +  promoter       AmpR promoter: bla
   8091..8951    +  CDS            AmpR: β-lactamase; bla; confers resistance to ampicillin, carbenicillin, and related antibiotics
   9122..9710    +  rep_origin     ori: high-copy-number ColE1/pMB1/pBR322/pUC origin of replication
   9893..9985    +  CDS            lacI (fragment): lac repressor; lacI; The lac repressor binds to the lac operator to inhibit transcription in E. coli. This inhibition can be relieved by adding lactose or isopropyl-β-D-thiogalactopyranoside (IPTG).
   9998..10019   +  protein_bind   CAP binding site: CAP binding activates transcription in the presence of cAMP. E. coli catabolite activator protein
  10034..10064   +  promoter       lac promoter: promoter for the E. coli lac operon
  10072..10088   +  protein_bind   lac operator: The lac repressor binds to the lac operator to inhibit transcription in E. coli. This inhibition can be relieved by adding lactose or isopropyl-β-D-thiogalactopyranoside (IPTG). lac repressor encoded by lacI
  10133..10151   +  promoter       T3 promoter: promoter for bacteriophage T3 RNA polymerase
