[The description below was written by a language model from this plasmid's Addgene catalogue record and pLannotate feature annotations shown in this document.]
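Description:
TFORF2684 is a third-generation-style, self-inactivating lentiviral expression plasmid built on the pLX_TRC317 backbone and carrying the human ZMYND11 open reading frame (also known as BS69 or BRAM1). It belongs to a large barcoded transcription factor ORF collection in which each clone carries a unique 24-bp barcode, so that the overexpressed factor can be identified by sequencing in pooled screens. In bacteria the plasmid is maintained through a high-copy ColE1/pUC-type origin and selected with ampicillin via the β-lactamase gene. An f1 origin and remnants of a lac/T7/T3 cloning region are also present. The depositor notes that recombination can occur during propagation, as is common for LTR-containing plasmids.

The viral genome is transcribed from an RSV promoter fused to a truncated HIV-1 5' LTR, followed by the Ψ packaging signal, a partial gag sequence, the Rev response element and a cPPT/CTS, and it ends in a ΔU3 3' LTR with a downstream SV40 polyadenylation signal. Within this unit, an SV40 early promoter drives puromycin N-acetyltransferase for selection of transduced mammalian cells. A separate EF-1α promoter drives the ZMYND11 coding sequence, and a WPRE downstream enhances transcript stability and expression. The annotated coding sequence is slightly shorter than the stated 1910-bp insert. The barcode itself is not annotated in the feature table, although it may lie in the short region between the ORF and the WPRE, where only a U6 promoter fragment is called. The construct is intended for producing lentivirus to overexpress ZMYND11 stably, individually or in pooled transcription factor screens such as directed differentiation studies.
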