Addgene plasmid #144146: TFORF2684
Purpose: Lentiviral vector for overexpressing transcription factor ORFs with unique 24-bp barcodes. Barcodes facilitate identification of transcription factors in pooled screens.
Depositing lab: Feng Zhang. Depositing organization: Broad Institute. Publication: A transcription factor atlas of directed differentiation. Joung J, Ma S, Tay T, Geiger-Schuller KR, Kirchgatterer PC, Verdine VK, Guo B, Arias-Garcia MA, Allen WE, Singh A, Kuksenko O, Abudayyeh OO, Gootenberg JS, Fu Z, Macrae RK, Buenrostro JD, Regev A, Zhang F. Cell. 2023 Jan 5;186(1):209-229.e26. doi: 10.1016/j.cell.2022.11.026. PubMed 36608654.
Backbone
  Vector backbone: pLX_TRC317
  Backbone manufacturer: Broad Institute Genetic Perturbation Platform
  Backbone size w/o insert (bp): 8264
  Vector type: Mammalian Expression, Lentiviral
  Selectable markers: Puromycin
Growth in bacteria
  Bacterial resistance: Ampicillin, 100 μg/mL
  Growth temperature: 37°C
  Growth strain: NEB Stable
  Copy number: High Copy
Gene/Insert
  Gene/Insert name: ZMYND11
  Species: H. sapiens (human)
  Insert size (bp): 1910
  Entrez Gene: ZMYND11 (a.k.a. BRAM1, BS69, MRD30)
  Promoter: EF1a
  Cloning method: Unknown
  Sequencing primers: 5′ GGGTGGAGACTGAAGTTAGGCCAG; 3′ CACATAGCGTAAAAGGAGCAACATAG
Terms and licenses: Academic/Nonprofit Terms; Industry Terms: Not Available to Industry
Depositor comments: NM_006624,XM_005252359,XM_017015588,XM_017015589,XM_017015587,XM_017015590,ENST00000397962,ENST00000381591 . The transcription factor ORF portion of this plasmid was synthesized by Genewiz. Please test multiple small colonies in case of plasmid recombination. To make this collection available in a timely manner, a portion of this collection was not fully sequenced by Addgene. If an Addgene verified full plasmid sequence is not available, please contact us prior to placing an order to request the full sequence.
How to cite: TFORF2684 was a gift from Feng Zhang (Addgene plasmid # 144146 ; http://n2t.net/addgene:144146 ; RRID:Addgene_144146)
