>Addgene plasmid #144146 | TFORF2684 | depositor partial sequence | sequence record 284562 | Insert
ACCGCCACCATGGCACGTTTAACAAAAAGACGA
[429 nt withheld, positions 34-462]
AATACAAACAAACAGGAGATGGGCACATACCTCAGATTCATTGTCTCCCGCATGAAGGAGAGGGCTATAG
ATCTTAATAAAAAGGGGAAGGACAATAAACACCCGATGTACAGGAGGCTGGTGCACTCAGCTGTGGACGT
TCCCACCATTCAAGAGAAAGTGAATGAAGGGAAATACCGAAGTTATGAAGAGTTCAAAGCTGATGCCCAA
TTGCTTCTCCACAATACCGTGATTTTCTATGGAGCAGACAGTGAGCAAGCTGACATTGCGAGGATGCTAT
ATAAAGACACATGTCATGAGCTGGATGAACTGCAGCTTTGCAAGAATTGCTTTTACTTGTCAAATGCTCG
TCCTGACAACTGGTTCTGTTATCCTTGTATACCTAATCATGAGCTGGTTTGGGCTAAAATGAAAGGTTTT
GGGTTTTGGCCAGCCAAAGTCATGCAGAAAGAAGACAATCAAGTCGACGTTCGCTTCTTTGGCCACCACC
ACCAGAGGGCCTGGATTCCTTCTGAAAACATTCAAGATATCACAGTCAACATTCATCGGCTGCACGTGAA
GCGCAGTATGGGTTGGAAAAAGGCCTGTGATGAGCTGGAGCTGCATCAGCGTTTCCTACGAGAAGGGAGA
TTTTGGAAATCTAAGAATGAGGACCGAGGTGAGGAAGAGGCAGAATCCAGTATCTCCTCCACCAGTAATG
AGCAGCTAAAGGTCACTCAAGAACCAAGAGCAAAGAAAGGACGACGTAATCAAAGTGTGGAGCCCAAAAA
GGAAGAACCAGAGCCTGAAACAGAAGCAGTAAGTTCTAGCCAGGAAATACCCACGATGCCTCAGCCCATC
GAAAAAGTCTCCGTGTCAACTCAGACAAAGAAGTTAAGTGCCTCTTCACCAAGAATGCTGCATCGGAGCA
CCCAGACCACAAACGACGGCGTGTGTCAGAGCATGTGCCATGACAAATACACCAAGATCTTCAATGACTT
CAAAGAC
[366 nt withheld, positions 1450-1815]
TAGTAATGAACTAGTCCGTAACTTGAAAGTATTTCGATTTCTTGGCTTTATATATCTTGTGGAAAGGACG
AGATTAGAGCAAGATTATCCGCAAC
