>Addgene plasmid #144146 | TFORF2684 | depositor partial sequence | sequence record 284563 | Barcode
GATTAGAGCAAGATTATCCGCAAC
